>Addgene plasmid #1285 | pBabePuro-GATA2 | addgene partial sequence | sequence record 16412 | 1285 with pBABE5'
TTCCGGGGCCGGAGCCGGGAGGGCCCGAGGCCGAGGCGCACTCTACCCCCAGCTCCTACCCTGTAAGCCC
CGCCAGCCTCCGGACGTGCTGTCCCTGGGCCCGTCGCCCTCGGGGCTCCCGCCGGAACTCCTTCACTCTC
AGAGGCCGAGTCCCTCCCCTCCCCACGGCTGCGTGTGGCCGTTGCCGTCTGCACCCAGACCCTGAGCCGC
CGCCGCCGGCCATGGAGGTGGCGCCCGAGCAGCCGCGCTGGATGGCGCACCCGGCCGTGCTGAGTGCGCA
GCACCCCGACTCACACCACCCGGGCCTGGCGCACAACTACATGTAACCCGCGCAGCTGCTGCCTCCAGAC
GAGGTGGACGTCTTCTTCAATCACCTCGACT
