[The description below was written by a language model from this plasmid's Addgene catalogue record.]
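Description:
pBabePuro-GATA2 is a retroviral mammalian expression plasmid built on the pBabePuro backbone (about 5.1 kb without insert) and carrying a roughly 2.2 kb human GATA2 (GATA-2) cDNA. It is maintained in E. coli as a high-copy plasmid under ampicillin selection. The insert was placed by restriction cloning into an EcoRI site, and both flanking EcoRI sites are retained. Because a single enzyme was used, the insert could in principle sit in either orientation. The record lists no tags, fusions or mutations for the insert.

No feature table accompanies this entry, so the regulatory elements are not itemised. pBabe-type vectors in general are Moloney murine leukaemia virus-derived. The cloned gene lies between the viral long terminal repeats, downstream of the packaging signal, and is transcribed from the 5′ LTR. As the backbone name indicates, a separate internal cassette confers puromycin resistance for selecting transduced mammalian cells. When the plasmid is introduced into a packaging cell line that supplies the viral proteins in trans, the LTR-flanked genome is packaged into replication-defective particles. These particles integrate stably into dividing target cells.

GATA2 is a zinc-finger transcription factor. The associated publication concerns the function of GATA factors in the preadipocyte-to-adipocyte transition, which suggests the construct was made for stable, enforced GATA2 expression in cultured cells to test its effect on adipocyte differentiation. It would also suit other studies that need constitutive retroviral delivery of human GATA2 with puromycin selection of the transduced population.
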