Addgene plasmid #1285: pBabePuro-GATA2
Depositing lab: Gokhan Hotamisligil. Depositing organization: Harvard School of Public Health. Publication: Function of GATA transcription factors in preadipocyte-adipocyte transition. Tong Q, Dalgin G, Xu H, Ting CN, Leiden JM, Hotamisligil GS. Science 2000 Oct 6;290(5489):134-8. 10.1126/science.290.5489.134 PubMed 11021798.
Backbone
  Vector backbone: pBabePuro
  Backbone size w/o insert (bp): 5100
  Vector type: Mammalian Expression, Retroviral
Growth in bacteria
  Bacterial resistance: Ampicillin, 100 μg/mL
  Growth temperature: 37°C
  Growth strain: DH5alpha
  Copy number: High Copy
Gene/Insert
  Gene/Insert name: GATA2 (alt name: GATA-2)
  Species: H. sapiens (human)
  Insert size (bp): 2200
  GenBank ID: NM_032638
  Entrez Gene: GATA2 (a.k.a. DCML, IMD21, MONOMAC, NFE1B)
  Cloning method: Restriction Enzyme; 5′ cloning site EcoRI (not destroyed); 3′ cloning site EcoRI (not destroyed)
  Sequencing primers: 5′ pBABE 5'
Terms and licenses: Academic/Nonprofit Terms; Industry Terms: Not Available to Industry
How to cite: pBabePuro-GATA2 was a gift from Gokhan Hotamisligil (Addgene plasmid # 1285 ; http://n2t.net/addgene:1285 ; RRID:Addgene_1285)
